>Addgene plasmid #193151 | PB-SRT-Puro_BC9 | addgene full sequence | sequence record 378626 | Addgene NGS Result
CTAAATTGTAAGCGTTAATATTTTGTTAAAATTCGCGTTAAATTTTTGTTAAATCAGCTCATTTTTTAAC
CAATAGGCCGAAATCGGCAAAATCCCTTATAAATCAAAAGAATAGACCGAGATAGGGTTGAGTGGCCGCT
ACAGGGCGCTCCCATTCGCCATTCAGGCTGCGCAACTGTTGGGAAGGGCGTTTCGGTGCGGGCCTCTTCG
CTATTACGCCAGCTGGCGAAAGGGGGATGTGCTGCAAGGCGATTAAGTTGGGTAACGCCAGGGTTTTCCC
AGTCACGACGTTGTAAAACGACGGCCAGTGAGCGCGACGTAATACGACTCACTATAGGGCGAATTGGCGG
AAGGCCGTCAAGGCCGCATTTAACCCTAGAAAGATAATCATATTGTGACGTACGTTAAAGATAATCATGT
GTAAAATTGACGCATGTGTTTTATCGGTCTGTATATCGAGGTTTATTTATTAATTTGAATAGATATTAAG
TTTTATTATATTTACACTTACATACTAATAATAAATTCAACAAACAATTTATTTATGTTTATTTATTTAT
TAAAAAAAACAAAAACTCAAAATTTCTTCTATAAAGTAACAAAACTTTTATCGAATTCCTGCAGCCCAGC
TTGATCTTAGGTCCCTCGACGAATTCTCTAGAGAAGAGCATGCGTGAGGCTCCGGTGCCCGTCAGTGGGC
AGAGCGCACATCGCCCACAGTCCCCGAGAAGTTGGGGGGAGGGGTCGGCAATTGAACCGGTGCCTAGAGA
AGGTGGCGCGGGGTAAACTGGGAAAGTGATGTCGTGTACTGGCTCCGCCTTTTTCCCGAGGGTGGGGGAG
AACCGTATATAAGTGCAGTAGTCGCCGTGAACGTTCTTTTTCGCAACGGGTTTGCCGCCAGAACACAGGT
AAGTGCCGTGTGTGGTTCCCGCGGGCCTGGCCTCTTTACGGGTTATGGCCCTTGCGTGCCTTGAATTACT
TCCACGCCCCTGGCTGCAGTACGTGATTCTTGATCCCGAGCTTCGGGTTGGAAGTGGGTGGGAGAGTTCG
AGGCCTTGCGCTTAAGGAGCCCCTTCGCCTCGTGCTTGAGTTGAGGCCTGGCTTGGGCGCTGGGGCCGCC
GCGTGCGAATCTGGTGGCACCTTCGCGCCTGTCTCGCTGCTTTCGATAAGTCTCTAGCCATTTAAAATTT
TTGATGACCTGCTGCGACGCTTTTTTTCTGGCAAGATAGTCTTGTAAATGCGGGCCAAGATCTGCACACT
GGTATTTCGGTTTTTGGGGCCGCGGGCGGCGACGGGGCCCGTGCGTCCCAGCGCACATGTTCGGCGAGGC
GGGGCCTGCGAGCGCGGCCACCGAGAATCGGACGGGGGTAGTCTCAAGCTGGCCGGCCTGCTCTGGTGCC
TGGCCTCGCGCCGCCGTGTATCGCCCCGCCCTGGGCGGCAAGGCTGGCCCGGTCGGCACCAGTTGCGTGA
GCGGAAAGATGGCCGCTTCCCGGCCCTGCTGCAGGGAGCTCAAAATGGAGGACGCGGCGCTCGGGAGAGC
GGGCGGGTGAGTCACCCACACAAAGGAAAAGGGCCTTTCCGTCCTCAGCCGTCGCTTCATGTGACTCCAC
GGAGTACCGGGCGCCGTCCAGGCACCTCGATTAGTTCTCGAGCTTTTGGAGTACGTCGTCTTTAGGTTGG
GGGGAGGGGTTTTATGCGATGGAGTTTCCCCACACTGAGTGGGTGGAGACTGAAGTTAGGCCAGCTTGGC
ACTTGATGTAATTCTCCTTGGAATTTGCCCTTTTTGAGTTTGGATCTTGGTTCATTCTCAAGCCTCAGAC
AGTGGTTCAAAGTTTTTTTCTTCCATTTCAGGTGTCGTGAAAACTACGCCACCATGACCGAGTACAAGCC
CACGGTGCGCCTCGCCACCCGCGACGACGTCCCCAGGGCCGTACGCACCCTCGCCGCCGCGTTCGCCGAC
TACCCCGCCACGCGCCACACCGTCGATCCGGACCGCCACATCGAGCGGGTCACCGAGCTGCAAGAACTCT
TCCTCACGCGCGTCGGGCTCGACATCGGCAAGGTGTGGGTCGCGGACGACGGCGCCGCGGTGGCGGTCTG
GACCACGCCGGAGAGCGTCGAAGCGGGGGCGGTGTTCGCCGAGATCGGCCCGCGCATGGCCGAGTTGAGC
GGTTCCCGGCTGGCCGCGCAGCAACAGATGGAAGGCCTCCTGGCGCCGCACCGGCCCAAGGAGCCCGCGT
GGTTCCTGGCCACCGTCGGCGTCTCGCCCGACCACCAGGGCAAGGGTCTGGGCAGCGCCGTCGTGCTCCC
CGGAGTGGAGGCGGCCGAGCGCGCCGGGGTGCCCGCCTTCCTGGAGACCTCCGCGCCCCGCAACCTCCCC
TTCTACGAGCGGCTCGGCTTCACCGTCACCGCCGACGTCGAGGTGCCCGAAGGACCGCGCACCTGGTGCA
TGACCCGCAAGCCCGGTGCCTGATAACAACTCGAGTACCGGCTTAAGTGATAGATCGGAAGAGCGGTTCA
GCAGGAATGCCGAGACCGGTTTAAACTCAGTGTCCATAGCGACGCCGGCGCGATAAGCTATCTATAACAA
GAAAATATATATATAATAAGTTATCACGTAAGTAGAACATGAAATAACAATATAATTATCGTATGAGTTA
AATCTTAAAAGTCACGTAAAAGATAATCATGCGTCATTTTGACTCACGCGGTCGTTATAGTTCAAAATCA
GTGACACTTACCGCATTGACAAGCACGCCTCACGGGAGCTCCAAGCGGCGACTGAGATGTCCTAAATGCA
CAGCGACGGATTCGCGCTATTTAGAAAGAGAGAGCAATATTTCAAGAATGCATGCGTCAATTTTACGCAG
ACTATCTTTTCGAGGTTAAGAGCTCAAGCTTCTGAGATGCAGGTACATCCCACTGATGAGTCCCAAATAG
GACGAAACGCGCTTCGGTGCGTCTGGGATTCCACTGCTATCCACGCGGCCGCACGGCATTACGTTAGACG
TCTAGGCCACACCACCCTGAAGGCGCCTGCTCGCCTCTGATCTGTTGAAGCTAAGCAGGGTCGGTCCTGG
TTAGTACTTGGATGGGACTCCGCCTGGTAATAGCCGGTACCGTAGGCTTGCATGGTCATAGCTGTTTCCT
TGCGTATTGGGCGCTCTCCGCTTCCTCGCTCACTGACTCGCTGCGCTCGGTCGTTCGGGTAAAGCCTGGG
GTGCCTAATGAGCAAAAGGCCAGCAAAAGGCCAGGAACCGTAAAAAGGCCGCGTTGCTGGCGTTTTTCCA
TAGGCTCCGCCCCCCTGACGAGCATCACAAAAATCGACGCTCAAGTCAGAGGTGGCGAAACCCGACAGGA
CTATAAAGATACCAGGCGTTTCCCCCTGGAAGCTCCCTCGTGCGCTCTCCTGTTCCGACCCTGCCGCTTA
CCGGATACCTGTCCGCCTTTCTCCCTTCGGGAAGCGTGGCGCTTTCTCATAGCTCACGCTGTAGGTATCT
CAGTTCGGTGTAGGTCGTTCGCTCCAAGCTGGGCTGTGTGCACGAACCCCCCGTTCAGCCCGACCGCTGC
GCCTTATCCGGTAACTATCGTCTTGAGTCCAACCCGGTAAGACACGACTTATCGCCACTGGCAGCAGCCA
CTGGTAACAGGATTAGCAGAGCGAGGTATGTAGGCGGTGCTACAGAGTTCTTGAAGTGGTGGCCTAACTA
CGGCTACACTAGAAGAACAGTATTTGGTATCTGCGCTCTGCTGAAGCCAGTTACCTTCGGAAAAAGAGTT
GGTAGCTCTTGATCCGGCAAACAAACCACCGCTGGTAGCGGTGGTTTTTTTGTTTGCAAGCAGCAGATTA
CGCGCAGAAAAAAAGGATCTCAAGAAGATCCTTTGATCTTTTCTACGGGGTCTGACGCTCAGTGGAACGA
AAACTCACGTTAAGGGATTTTGGTCATGAGATTATCAAAAAGGATCTTCACCTAGATCCTTTTAAATTAA
AAATGAAGTTTTAAATCAATCTAAAGTATATATGAGTAAACTTGGTCTGACAGTTACCAATGCTTAATCA
GTGAGGCACCTATCTCAGCGATCTGTCTATTTCGTTCATCCATAGTTGCCTGACTCCCCGTCGTGTAGAT
AACTACGATACGGGAGGGCTTACCATCTGGCCCCAGTGCTGCAATGATACCGCGAGAACCACGCTCACCG
GCTCCAGATTTATCAGCAATAAACCAGCCAGCCGGAAGGGCCGAGCGCAGAAGTGGTCCTGCAACTTTAT
CCGCCTCCATCCAGTCTATTAATTGTTGCCGGGAAGCTAGAGTAAGTAGTTCGCCAGTTAATAGTTTGCG
CAACGTTGTTGCCATTGCTACAGGCATCGTGGTGTCACGCTCGTCGTTTGGTATGGCTTCATTCAGCTCC
GGTTCCCAACGATCAAGGCGAGTTACATGATCCCCCATGTTGTGCAAAAAAGCGGTTAGCTCCTTCGGTC
CTCCGATCGTTGTCAGAAGTAAGTTGGCCGCAGTGTTATCACTCATGGTTATGGCAGCACTGCATAATTC
TCTTACTGTCATGCCATCCGTAAGATGCTTTTCTGTGACTGGTGAGTACTCAACCAAGTCATTCTGAGAA
TAGTGTATGCGGCGACCGAGTTGCTCTTGCCCGGCGTCAATACGGGATAATACCGCGCCACATAGCAGAA
CTTTAAAAGTGCTCATCATTGGAAAACGTTCTTCGGGGCGAAAACTCTCAAGGATCTTACCGCTGTTGAG
ATCCAGTTCGATGTAACCCACTCGTGCACCCAACTGATCTTCAGCATCTTTTACTTTCACCAGCGTTTCT
GGGTGAGCAAAAACAGGAAGGCAAAATGCCGCAAAAAAGGGAATAAGGGCGACACGGAAATGTTGAATAC
TCATACTCTTCCTTTTTCAATATTATTGAAGCATTTATCAGGGTTATTGTCTCATGAGCGGATACATATT
TGAATGTATTTAGAAAAATAAACAAATAGGGGTTCCGCGCACATTTCCCCGAAAAGTGCCAC
Features (pLannotate 1.2.2; 14 found; start..end, strand, type, name):
      3..134     -  rep_origin     M13 ori (fragment): M13 bacteriophage origin of replication; arrow indicates direction of (+) strand synthesis
    155..311     -  CDS            lacZα (fragment): LacZα fragment of β-galactosidase; lacZ fragment
    320..338     +  promoter       T7 promoter: promoter for bacteriophage T7 RNA polymerase
    609..627     -  misc_feature   MCS (fragment): pBluescript multiple cloning site
    697..908     +  promoter       EF-1α core promoter: core promoter for human elongation factor EF-1α
    909..1022    +  intron         EF-1α intron A (fragment): intron upstream of the start codon of human EF-1α
   1648..1851    +  intron         EF-1α intron A: truncated intron upstream of the start codon of human EF-1α
   1874..2473    +  CDS            PuroR: puromycin N-acetyltransferase; pac from Streptomyces alboniger; confers resistance to puromycin
   2916..2968    +  ncRNA          Hammerhead 1: Accession: RF00163 - Hammerhead ribozyme (type I)
   3009..3127    +  ncRNA          5S rRNA: Accession: RF00001 - 5S ribosomal RNA
   3167..3207    -  rep_origin     RSF ori (fragment): Plasmids containing the RSF 1030 origin of replication can be propagated in E. coli cells that contain additional plasmids with compatible origins.
   3285..3873    -  rep_origin     ori: high-copy-number ColE1/pMB1/pBR322/pUC origin of replication
   4044..4904    -  CDS            AmpR: β-lactamase; bla; confers resistance to ampicillin, carbenicillin, and related antibiotics
   4905..5009    -  promoter       AmpR promoter: bla
