[The description below was written by a language model from this plasmid's Addgene catalogue record and pLannotate feature annotations shown in this document.]
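Description:
PB-SRT-Puro_BC9 is a 5,032 nt mammalian expression plasmid carrying a barcoded piggyBac self-reporting transposon (SRT) with a puromycin marker, built for mammalian "calling cards" experiments. It derives from the PB-SRT-Puro backbone, which retains pBluescript-type remnants (fragments of an M13 origin, lacZα and the multiple cloning site, plus a T7 promoter). It is propagated in E. coli at high copy through a ColE1/pUC-type origin and selected with ampicillin via the β-lactamase gene and its native promoter. The barcoded version was assembled by Gibson cloning, and the record lists a four-base barcode as the distinguishing modification of this member of what appears to be a series.

The payload annotated in the feature table is a human EF-1α core promoter with portions of EF-1α intron A driving puromycin N-acetyltransferase (PuroR), which allows selection of mammalian cells carrying the transposon. A hammerhead ribozyme motif is annotated downstream of this cassette. The automated annotation did not label the piggyBac terminal repeats, a polyadenylation signal or the barcode position, so their locations cannot be stated from the table. The short 5S rRNA and RSF origin hits are most likely incidental matches.

In the calling cards approach generally, a transcription factor fused to piggyBac transposase directs transposon insertion near its binding sites. A self-reporting transposon then produces transcripts that read out into flanking genomic sequence, so insertion sites can be mapped from RNA. According to the associated publication title, the barcoded SRTs are used to measure transcription factor binding alongside gene expression. Barcodes would let insertions from different samples or replicates be told apart.
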