Addgene plasmid #193151: PB-SRT-Puro_BC9
Purpose: Barcoded piggyBac self-reporting transposon with puromycin marker for mammalian calling cards
Depositing lab: Rob Mitra. Depositing organization: Washington University in Saint Louis. Publication: Measuring transcription factor binding and gene expression using barcoded self-reporting transposon calling cards and transcriptomes. Lalli M, Yen A, Thopte U, Dong F, Moudgil A, Chen X, Milbrandt J, Dougherty JD, Mitra RD. NAR Genom Bioinform. 2022 Aug 31;4(3):lqac061. doi: 10.1093/nargab/lqac061. eCollection 2022 Sep. PubMed 36062164.
Backbone
  Vector backbone: PB-SRT-Puro
  Vector type: Mammalian Expression
Growth in bacteria
  Bacterial resistance: Ampicillin, 100 μg/mL
  Growth temperature: 37°C
  Growth strain: NEB Stable
  Copy number: High Copy
Gene/Insert
  Gene/Insert name: Barcoded piggyBac Puro SRT
  Species: H. sapiens (human)
  Mutation: Barcode: TCGA
  Cloning method: Gibson Cloning
Terms and licenses: Academic/Nonprofit Terms; Industry Terms: Not Available to Industry
How to cite: PB-SRT-Puro_BC9 was a gift from Rob Mitra (Addgene plasmid # 193151 ; http://n2t.net/addgene:193151 ; RRID:Addgene_193151)
